>Addgene plasmid #57610 | tdEos-EB3-7 | depositor partial sequence | sequence record 88762 | insert sequence
AGCGCTACCGGACTCAGATCTCGAGCTCAAGCTTCGAATTCTGCAGTCGACTGCCACCATGGCCGTCAAT
GTGTACTCCACATCTGTGACCAGTGAAAATCTGAGTCGCCATGATATGCTTGCATGGGTCAACGACTCCC
TGCACCTCAACTATACCAAGATAGAACAGCTTTGTTCAGGGGCAGCCTACTGCCAGTTCATGGACATGCT
CTTCCCCGGCTGTGTGCACTTGAGGAAAGTGAAGTTCCAGGCCAAACTAGAGCATGAATACATCCACAAC
TTCAAGGTGCTGCAAGCAGCTTTCAAGAAGATGGGTGTTGACAAAATCATTCCTGTAGAGAAATTAGTGA
AAGGAAAATTCCAAGATAATTTTGAGTTTATTCAGTGGTTTAAGAAATTCTTTGACGCAAACTATGATGG
AAAGGATTACAACCCTCTGCTGGCGCGGCAGGGCCAGGACGTAGCGCCACCTCCTAACCCAGGTGATCAG
ATCTTCAACAAATCCAAGAAACTCATTGGCACAGCAGTTCCACAGAGGACGTCCCCCACAGGCCCAAAAA
ACATGCAGACCTCTGGCCGGCTGAGCAATGTGGCCCCCCCCTGCATTCTCCGGAAGAATCCTCCATCAGC
CCGAAATGGCGGCCATGAGACTGATGCCCAAATTCTTGAACTCAACCAACAGCTGGTGGACTTGAAGCTG
ACAGTGGATGGGCTGGAGAAGGAACGTGACTTCTACTTCAGCAAACTTCGTGACATCGAGCTCATCTGCC
AGGAGCATGAAAGTGAAAACAGCCCTGTTATCTCAGGCATCATTGGCATCCTCTATGCCACAGAGGAAGG
ATTCGCACCCCCTGAGGACGATGAGATTGAAGAGCATCAACAAGAAGACCAGGACGAGTACCTGGATCCA
CCGGTCGCCACCATGAGTGCGATTAAGCCAGACATGAAGATCAACCTCCGTATGGAAGGCAACGTAAACG
GGCACCACTTTGTGATCGACGGAGATGGTACAGGCAAGCCTTTTGAGGGAAAACAGAGTATGGATCTTGA
AGTCAAAGAGGGCGGACCTCTGCCTTTTGCCTTTGATATCCTGACCACTGCATTCCATTACGGCAACAGG
GTATTCGCCGAATATCCAGACCACATACAAGACTATTTTAAGCAGTCGTTTCCTAAGGGGTATTCGTGGG
AACGAAGCTTGACTTTCGAAGACGGGGGCATTTGCATTGCCAGAAACGACATAACAATGGAAGGGGACAC
TTTCTATAATAAAGTTCGATTTCACGGTGTAAACTTTCCCGCCAATGGTCCAGTTATGCAGAAGAAGACG
CTGAAATGGGAGCCCTCCACTGAGAAAATGTATGTGCGTGATGGAGTGCTGACTGGTGATATTCGCATGG
CTTTGTTGCTTGAAGGAAATGCCCATTACCGATGTGACTTCAGAACTACTTACAAAGCTAAGGAGAAGGG
TGTCAAGTTACCAGGCTACCACTTTGTGGACCACTGCATTGAGATTTTAAGCCATGACAAAGATTACAAC
AAGGTTAAGCTGTATGAGCATGCTGTTGCTCATTCTGGATTGCCTGACAATGCCAGACGATCCGGTAGCG
GTCACGGTACTGGTTCTACTGGTTCTGGTTCTTCTGAGAGTGCGATTAAGCCAGACATGAAGATCAACCT
CCGTATGGAAGGCAACGTAAACGGGCACCACTTTGTGATCGACGGAGATGGTACAGGCAAGCCTTTTGAG
GGAAAACAGAGTATGGATCTTGAAGTCAAAGAGGGCGGACCTCTGCCTTTTGCCTTTGATATCCTGACCA
CTGCATTCCATTACGGCAACAGGGTATTCGCCGAATATCCAGACCACATACAAGACTATTTTAAGCAGTC
GTTTCCTAAGGGGTATTCGTGGGAACGAAGCTTGACTTTCGAAGACGGGGGCATTTGCATTGCCAGAAAC
GACATAACAATGGAAGGGGACACTTTCTATAATAAAGTTCGATTTCACGGTGTAAACTTTCCCGCCAATG
GTCCAGTTATGCAGAAGAAGACGCTGAAATGGGAGCCCTCCACTGAGAAAATGTATGTGCGTGATGGAGT
GCTGACTGGTGATATTCGCATGGCTTTGTTGCTTGAAGGAAATGCCCATTACCGATGTGACTTCAGAACT
ACTTACAAAGCTAAGGAGAAGGGTGTCAAGTTACCAGGCTACCACTTTGTGGACCACTGCATTGAGATTT
TAAGCCATGACAAAGATTACAACAAGGTTAAGCTGTATGAGCATGCTGTTGCTCATTCTGGATTGCCTGA
CAATGCCAGACGATAAGCGGCCGCGACTCTAGA
