[The description below was written by a language model from this plasmid's Addgene catalogue record.]
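Description:
tdEos-EB3-7 is a mammalian expression plasmid built on a tdEos fluorescent-protein backbone (about 4.75 kb without the insert) that encodes human EB3, the microtubule end-binding protein produced from the MAPRE3 gene, fused to the tandem-dimer photoconvertible fluorescent protein tdEos. Expression of the fusion is driven by the CMV promoter, a strong constitutive promoter in most mammalian cell lines, and the use of an SV40 polyadenylation-signal sequencing primer suggests that the transcript ends in an SV40 polyA region. The plasmid is maintained at high copy in E. coli under kanamycin selection, and it carries a neomycin resistance marker so that stably transfected mammalian cells can be selected with G418. The record does not state the origin of replication, the cloning method, the orientation of the tag relative to EB3, or the linker between them, although the "7" in the name may refer to linker length.

The construct serves as a localization marker. EB3 associates with growing microtubule plus ends, so the fusion labels these dynamic tips in living or fixed cells. tdEos initially fluoresces green (excitation 505 nm, emission 516 nm) and, after photoconversion, shifts to a red form (excitation 569 nm, emission 581 nm). This switchable behaviour makes the protein suitable for single-molecule localization methods, and the associated publication concerns interferometric fluorescent super-resolution microscopy of three-dimensional cellular ultrastructure. Typical uses would therefore include transfection into mammalian cells for conventional fluorescence imaging, photoconversion-based tracking, or super-resolution imaging of microtubule ends.
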