Addgene plasmid #57610: tdEos-EB3-7
Purpose: Localization: MT End Binding Protein, Excitation: 505 / 569, Emission: 516 / 581
Depositing lab: Michael Davidson. Depositing organization: Florida State University, Tallahassee. Publication: Interferometric fluorescent super-resolution microscopy resolves 3D cellular ultrastructure. Shtengel G, Galbraith JA, Galbraith CG, Lippincott-Schwartz J, Gillette JM, Manley S, Sougrat R, Waterman CM, Kanchanawong P, Davidson MW, Fetter RD, Hess HF. Proc Natl Acad Sci U S A. 2009 Mar 3;106(9):3125-30. doi: 10.1073/pnas.0813131106. Epub 2009 Feb 6. PubMed 19202073.
Backbone
  Vector backbone: tdEos
  Backbone size w/o insert (bp): 4750
  Vector type: Mammalian Expression
  Selectable markers: Neomycin (select with G418)
Growth in bacteria
  Bacterial resistance: Kanamycin, 50 μg/mL
  Growth temperature: 37°C
  Growth strain: DH5alpha
  Copy number: High Copy
Gene/Insert
  Gene/Insert name: EB3 (alt name: NM_012326.2)
  Species: H. sapiens (human)
  Entrez Gene: MAPRE3 (a.k.a. EB3, EBF3, EBF3-S, RP3)
  Promoter: CMV
  Tag / fusion protein: tdEos
  Cloning method: Unknown
  Sequencing primers: 5′ CMV-F; 3′ SV40pA-R
Terms and licenses: Academic/Nonprofit Terms; Industry Terms
Depositor comments: . Excitation = 505 / 569; Emission = 516 / 581
How to cite: tdEos-EB3-7 was a gift from Michael Davidson (Addgene plasmid # 57610 ; http://n2t.net/addgene:57610 ; RRID:Addgene_57610)
